LOCUS       Exported 848 bp ds-DNA linear SYN 16-AUG-2021
DEFINITION  synthetic linear DNA
ACCESSION   .
VERSION     .
KEYWORDS    pHR-SIN-PTEN-L42R
SOURCE      synthetic DNA construct
  ORGANISM  synthetic DNA construct
REFERENCE   1 (bases 1 to 848)
  AUTHORS   Kim JS, Xu X, Li H, Solomon D, Lane WS, Jin T, Waldman T
  TITLE     Mechanistic Analysis of a DNA Damage-Induced, PTEN-Dependent Size
            Checkpoint in Human Cells.
  JOURNAL   Mol Cell Biol. 2011 Jul . 31(13):2756-71.
  PUBMED    21536651
REFERENCE   2 (bases 1 to 848)
  AUTHORS   .
  TITLE     Direct Submission
  JOURNAL   Exported Aug 16, 2021 from SnapGene Server 1.1.58
            http://www.snapgene.com
FEATURES             Location/Qualifiers
     source          1..848
                     /organism="synthetic DNA construct"
                     /mol_type="other DNA"
ORIGIN
        1 atacatcagc ctgcttctcg cttctgttcg cgcgcttctg cttcccgagc tctataaaag
       61 agctcacaac ccctcactcg gcgcgccagt cctccgacag actgagtcgc ccggggggga
      121 tccactagta acggccgcca gtgtgctgga attcgccctt ctcccagaca tgacagccat
      181 catcaaagag atcgttagca gaaacaaaag gagatatcaa gaggatggat tcgacttaga
      241 cttgacctat atttatccaa acattattgc tatgggattt cctgcagaaa gacgggaagg
      301 cgtatacagg aacaatattg atgatgtagt aaggtttttg gattcaaagc ataaaaacca
      361 ttacaagata tacaatcttt gtgctgaaag acattatgac accgccaaat ttaattgcag
      421 agttgcacaa tatccttttg aagaccataa cccaccacag ctagaactta tcaaaccctt
      481 ttgtgaagat cttgaccaat ggctaagtga agatgacaat catgttgcag caattcactg
      541 taaagctgga aagggacgaa ctggtgtaat gatatgtgca tatttattac atcggggcaa
      601 atttttaaag gcacaagagg ccctagattt ctatggggaa gtaaggacca gagacaaaaa
      661 gggagtaact attcccagtc agaggcgcta tgtgtattat tatagctacc tgttaaagaa
      721 tcatctggat tatagaccag tggcactgtt gtttcacaag atgatgtttg aaactattcc
      781 aatgttcagt ggcggaactt gcaatcctca gtttgtggtc tgccagctaa aggtgaagat
      841 atattcct
//
