[The description below was written by a language model from this plasmid's Addgene catalogue record and the feature table of its GenBank file.]
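Description:
pHR-SIN-PTEN-L42R is a mammalian expression plasmid carrying a point-mutant form of the human tumour suppressor PTEN in the pHR-SIN backbone. The backbone is recorded as about 9 kb. The catalogue lists the vector type only as mammalian expression, but the pHR-SIN name is generally associated with self-inactivating HIV-1-derived lentiviral transfer vectors. If that applies here, the insert could be delivered by viral transduction as well as by transfection, though the record does not confirm this. In bacteria the plasmid is maintained at high copy number under ampicillin selection. No mammalian selection marker is listed.

The insert is a roughly 1.2 kb human PTEN coding sequence, consistent with the full-length open reading frame, bearing the L42R substitution. It was cloned between BamHI and NotI sites, both of which remain intact, so the insert can be excised or exchanged. The record does not name the promoter driving PTEN, and it lists no epitope tags, reporters or other regulatory elements.

The only sequence record held for the plasmid is an 848 bp partial read with no annotated features, so it covers a small part of the construct and gives no information on its architecture. The associated publication analyses a DNA damage-induced, PTEN-dependent cell size checkpoint in human cells. This suggests the plasmid was used to express the L42R variant in human cells, probably alongside wild-type or other mutant PTEN, to test which properties of the protein that checkpoint requires. The record does not describe the functional consequence of the L42R mutation.
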