Addgene plasmid #30375: pHR-SIN-PTEN-L42R
Depositing lab: Todd Waldman. Depositing organization: Georgetown University. Publication: Mechanistic Analysis of a DNA Damage-Induced, PTEN-Dependent Size Checkpoint in Human Cells. Kim JS, Xu X, Li H, Solomon D, Lane WS, Jin T, Waldman T. Mol Cell Biol. 2011 Jul . 31(13):2756-71. 10.1128/MCB.01323-10 PubMed 21536651.
Backbone
  Vector backbone: pHR-SIN
  Backbone size w/o insert (bp): 9000
  Vector type: Mammalian Expression
Growth in bacteria
  Bacterial resistance: Ampicillin, 100 μg/mL
  Growth temperature: 37°C
  Growth strain: DH5alpha
  Copy number: High Copy
Gene/Insert
  Gene/Insert name: PTEN-L42R
  Species: H. sapiens (human)
  Insert size (bp): 1209
  Mutation: L42R
  GenBank ID: U93051
  Entrez Gene: PTEN (a.k.a. 10q23del, BZS, CWS1, DEC, GLM2, MHAM, MMAC1, PTEN1, PTENbeta, TEP1)
  Cloning method: Restriction Enzyme; 5′ cloning site BamH I (not destroyed); 3′ cloning site Not I (not destroyed)
  Sequencing primers: 5′ CCAAGGACCTGAAATGACCC
Terms and licenses: Academic/Nonprofit Terms; Industry Terms: Not Available to Industry
How to cite: pHR-SIN-PTEN-L42R was a gift from Todd Waldman (Addgene plasmid # 30375 ; http://n2t.net/addgene:30375 ; RRID:Addgene_30375)
